Addgene plasmid #59851: pJK_pro6_eGFP
Purpose: Constitutively expresses eGFP with pro6 promoter
Depositing lab: Timothy Whitehead. Depositing organization: Michigan State University. Publication: The Interrelationship between Promoter Strength, Gene Expression, and Growth Rate. Bienick MS, Young KW, Klesmith JR, Detwiler EE, Tomek KJ, Whitehead TA. PLoS One. 2014 Oct 6;9(10):e109105. doi: 10.1371/journal.pone.0109105. eCollection 2014. PubMed 25286161.
Backbone
  Vector backbone: pET-29b(+)
  Backbone manufacturer: Novagen
  Backbone size w/o insert (bp): 3582
  Total vector size (bp): 4296
  Modifications to backbone: Deletion of lacI, lacO, and T7 promoter by cloning proB in-between BglI and XbaI. Removal of the kanamycin resistance gene and insertion of the beta-lactamase (AmpR) gene from pET-22b.
  Vector type: Bacterial Expression
Growth in bacteria
  Bacterial resistance: Ampicillin, 100 μg/mL
  Growth temperature: 37°C
  Growth strain: XL1 Blue
  Copy number: High Copy
Gene/Insert
  Gene/Insert name: Enhanced Green Fluorescent Protein (alt names: eGFP; BBa_E0040; GFPmut3)
  Species: Aequorea victoria
  Insert size (bp): 714
  Mutation: S2R,S65G,S72A
  Promoter: pro6
  Tag / fusion protein: 6x-His (C terminal on backbone)
  Cloning method: Restriction Enzyme; 5′ cloning site BglI (not destroyed); 3′ cloning site XbaI (not destroyed)
  Sequencing primers: 5′ GGTGATTCATTCTGCTAA; 3′ T7 Term
Terms and licenses: Academic/Nonprofit Terms; Industry Terms: Not Available to Industry
How to cite: pJK_pro6_eGFP was a gift from Timothy Whitehead (Addgene plasmid # 59851 ; http://n2t.net/addgene:59851 ; RRID:Addgene_59851)
