[The description below was written by a language model from this plasmid's Addgene catalogue record and pLannotate feature annotations shown in this document.]
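Description:
pJK_pro6_eGFP is a 4,296 bp bacterial expression plasmid built on a heavily modified pET-29b(+) backbone and designed to express a green fluorescent reporter constitutively in Escherichia coli. According to the record, the lacI gene, lac operator and T7 promoter of the parent vector were removed when a constitutive promoter was cloned between the BglI and XbaI sites, so expression needs neither T7 RNA polymerase nor an inducer. The kanamycin marker was replaced with the β-lactamase gene from pET-22b, giving ampicillin selection. Replication relies on the ColE1/pMB1-type origin. The annotation also shows the pBR322 bom region and a rop gene, although the catalogue lists the plasmid as high copy. An f1 phage origin is present as well.

The payload is a 714 bp GFP coding sequence of Aequorea victoria origin carrying S2R, S65G and S72A, equivalent to GFPmut3 (BBa_E0040). It is driven by the pro6 promoter and translated from the T7 gene 10 ribosome binding site. The automated annotation does not mark pro6, which presumably lies in the unannotated stretch upstream of the RBS. It also labels the 714 bp reporter ORF as an unrelated fluorescent protein, which conflicts with the catalogue entry and looks like a database mis-call. A backbone-encoded C-terminal 6xHis tag follows the reporter (detected as a partial 9xHis match), and the T7 terminator closes the cassette. A short "SET1" fragment hit between them is probably just residual pET sequence.

The associated study examined how promoter strength, gene expression and growth rate relate to one another. This plasmid therefore appears to be one of a set of constitutive promoter constructs, with fluorescence reporting the output of pro6.
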