Features (pLannotate 1.2.2; 12 found; start..end, strand, type, name):
     12..467     +  rep_origin     f1 ori (sequence partly withheld): f1 bacteriophage origin of replication; arrow indicates direction of (+) strand synthesis
    494..551     +  promoter       AmpR promoter (fragment): bla
    560..1420    -  CDS            AmpR: β-lactamase; bla; confers resistance to ampicillin, carbenicillin, and related antibiotics
   1542..2130    +  rep_origin     ori: high-copy-number ColE1/pMB1/pBR322/pUC origin of replication
   2316..2458    -  misc_feature   bom: basis of mobility region from pBR322
   2560..2751    -  CDS            rop: Rop protein, which maintains plasmids at low copy number; rop
   2768..3148    +  CDS            YPB1_ECOLX: Protein predicted: Swiss-Prot protein existence level 4. From Escherichia coli.
   3390..3412    +  RBS            RBS: efficient ribosome binding site from bacteriophage T7 gene 10 (Olins and Rangwala, 1989)
   3420..4133    +  CDS            hfriFP: hfriFP is a fluorescent protein published in 2013, derived from Herbaspirillum frisingense.
   4140..4157    +  CDS            9xHis (fragment): 9xHis affinity tag
   4167..4216    +  CDS            SET1 (fragment): solubility-enhancement tag derived from T7 phage gene 10B
   4224..4271    +  terminator     T7 terminator: transcription terminator for bacteriophage T7 RNA polymerase
>Addgene plasmid #59851 | pJK_pro6_eGFP | depositor full sequence | sequence record 95485 | pJK_pro6_eGFP sequence 4296 bps
TGGCGAATGGG
[124 nt withheld, positions 12-135]
C
[91 nt withheld, positions 137-227]
A
[49 nt withheld, positions 229-277]
CCTTTGACGTTGGAGTCCACGTTCTTT
[37 nt withheld, positions 305-341]
ACCCTATCTCGGTCTATTCTTTTGATTTATAAGGGATTTTGCCGATTTCGGCCTATTGGTTAAAAAATGA
GCTGATTTAACAAAAATTTAACGCGAATTTTAACAAAATATTAACGTTTACAATTTCAGGTGGCACTTTT
CGGGGAAATGTGCGCGGAACCCCTATTTGTTTATTTTTCTAAATACATTCAAATATGTATCCGCTCATGA
ATTAATTCTTACCAATGCTTAATCAGTGAGGCACCTATCTCAGCGATCTGTCTATTTCGTTCATCCATAG
TTGCCTGACTCCCCGTCGTGTAGATAACTACGATACGGGAGGGCTTACCATCTGGCCCCAGTGCTGCAAT
GATACCGCGAGACCCACGCTCACCGGCTCCAGATTTATCAGCAATAAACCAGCCAGCCGGAAGGGCCGAG
CGCAGAAGTGGTCCTGCAACTTTATCCGCCTCCATCCAGTCTATTAATTGTTGCCGGGAAGCTAGAGTAA
GTAGTTCGCCAGTTAATAGTTTGCGCAACGTTGTTGCCATTGCTGCAGGCATCGTGGTGTCACGCTCGTC
GTTTGGTATGGCTTCATTCAGCTCCGGTTCCCAACGATCAAGGCGAGTTACATGATCCCCCATGTTGTGC
AAAAAAGCGGTTAGCTCCTTCGGTCCTCCGATCGTTGTCAGAAGTAAGTTGGCCGCAGTGTTATCACTCA
TGGTTATGGCAGCACTGCATAATTCTCTTACTGTCATGCCATCCGTAAGATGCTTTTCTGTGACTGGTGA
GTACTCAACCAAGTCATTCTGAGAATAGTGTATGCGGCGACCGAGTTGCTCTTGCCCGGCGTCAATACGG
GATAATACCGCGCCACATAGCAGAACTTTAAAAGTGCTCATCATTGGAAAACGTTCTTCGGGGCGAAAAC
TCTCAAGGATCTTACCGCTGTTGAGATCCAGTTCGATGTAACCCACTCGTGCACCCAACTGATCTTCAGC
ATCTTTTACTTTCACCAGCGTTTCTGGGTGAGCAAAAACAGGAAGGCAAAATGCCGCAAAAAAGGGAATA
AGGGCGACACGGAAATGTTGAATACTCATAACACCCCTTGTATTACTGTTTATGTAAGCAGACAGTTTTA
TTGTTCATGACCAAAATCCCTTAACGTGAGTTTTCGTTCCACTGAGCGTCAGACCCCGTAGAAAAGATCA
AAGGATCTTCTTGAGATCCTTTTTTTCTGCGCGTAATCTGCTGCTTGCAAACAAAAAAACCACCGCTACC
AGCGGTGGTTTGTTTGCCGGATCAAGAGCTACCAACTCTTTTTCCGAAGGTAACTGGCTTCAGCAGAGCG
CAGATACCAAATACTGTCCTTCTAGTGTAGCCGTAGTTAGGCCACCACTTCAAGAACTCTGTAGCACCGC
CTACATACCTCGCTCTGCTAATCCTGTTACCAGTGGCTGCTGCCAGTGGCGATAAGTCGTGTCTTACCGG
GTTGGACTCAAGACGATAGTTACCGGATAAGGCGCAGCGGTCGGGCTGAACGGGGGGTTCGTGCACACAG
CCCAGCTTGGAGCGAACGACCTACACCGAACTGAGATACCTACAGCGTGAGCTATGAGAAAGCGCCACGC
TTCCCGAAGGGAGAAAGGCGGACAGGTATCCGGTAAGCGGCAGGGTCGGAACAGGAGAGCGCACGAGGGA
GCTTCCAGGGGGAAACGCCTGGTATCTTTATAGTCCTGTCGGGTTTCGCCACCTCTGACTTGAGCGTCGA
TTTTTGTGATGCTCGTCAGGGGGGCGGAGCCTATGGAAAAACGCCAGCAACGCGGCCTTTTTACGGTTCC
TGGCCTTTTGCTGGCCTTTTGCTCACATGTTCTTTCCTGCGTTATCCCCTGATTCTGTGGATAACCGTAT
TACCGCCTTTGAGTGAGCTGATACCGCTCGCCGCAGCCGAACGACCGAGCGCAGCGAGTCAGTGAGCGAG
GAAGCGGAAGAGCGCCTGATGCGGTATTTTCTCCTTACGCATCTGTGCGGTATTTCACACCGCATATATG
GTGCACTCTCAGTACAATCTGCTCTGATGCCGCATAGTTAAGCCAGTATACACTCCGCTATCGCTACGTG
ACTGGGTCATGGCTGCGCCCCGACACCCGCCAACACCCGCTGACGCGCCCTGACGGGCTTGTCTGCTCCC
GGCATCCGCTTACAGACAAGCTGTGACCGTCTCCGGGAGCTGCATGTGTCAGAGGTTTTCACCGTCATCA
CCGAAACGCGCGAGGCAGCTGCGGTAAAGCTCATCAGCGTGGTCGTGAAGCGATTCACAGATGTCTGCCT
GTTCATCCGCGTCCAGCTCGTTGAGTTTCTCCAGAAGCGTTAATGTCTGGCTTCTGATAAAGCGGGCCAT
GTTAAGGGCGGTTTTTTCCTGTTTGGTCACTGATGCCTCCGTGTAAGGGGGATTTCTGTTCATGGGGGTA
ATGATACCGATGAAACGAGAGAGGATGCTCACGATACGGGTTACTGATGATGAACATGCCCGGTTACTGG
AACGTTGTGAGGGTAAACAACTGGCGGTATGGATGCGGCGGGACCAGAGAAAAATCACTCAGGGTCAATG
CCAGCGCTTCGTTAATACAGATGTAGGTGTTCCACAGGGTAGCCAGCAGCATCCTGCGATGCAGATCCGG
AACATAATGGTGCAGGGCGCTGACTTCCGCGTTTCCAGACTTTACGAAACACGGAAACCGAAGACCATTC
ATGTTGTTGCTCAGGTCGCAGACGTTTTGCAGCAGCAGTCGCTTCACGTTCGCTCGCGTATCGGTGATTC
ATTCTGCTAACCAGTAAGGCAACCCCGCCAGCCTAGCCGGGTCCTCAACGACAGGAGCACGATCATGCGC
ACCCGTGGGGCCGCCATGCCGGCCACAGCTAACACCACGTCGTCCCTATCTGCTGCCCTAGGTCTATGAG
TGGTTGCTGGATAACTTTACGGGCATGCATAAGGCTCGTAAAATATATTCAGGGAGACCACAACGGTTTC
CCTCTACAAATAATTTTGTTTAACTTTCTAGAAATAATTTTGTTTAACTTTAAGAAGGAGATATACATAT
GCGTAAAGGAGAAGAACTTTTCACTGGAGTTGTCCCAATTCTTGTTGAATTAGATGGTGATGTTAATGGG
CACAAATTTTCTGTCAGTGGAGAGGGTGAAGGTGATGCAACATACGGAAAACTTACCCTTAAATTTATTT
GCACTACTGGAAAACTACCTGTTCCATGGCCAACACTTGTCACTACTTTCGGTTATGGTGTTCAATGCTT
TGCGAGATACCCAGATCATATGAAACAGCATGACTTTTTCAAGAGTGCCATGCCCGAAGGTTATGTACAG
GAAAGAACTATATTTTTCAAAGATGACGGGAACTACAAGACACGTGCTGAAGTCAAGTTTGAAGGTGATA
CCCTTGTTAATAGAATCGAGTTAAAAGGTATTGATTTTAAAGAAGATGGAAACATTCTTGGACACAAATT
GGAATACAACTATAACTCACACAATGTATACATCATGGCAGACAAACAAAAGAATGGAATCAAAGTTAAC
TTCAAAATTAGACACAACATTGAAGATGGAAGCGTTCAACTAGCAGACCATTATCAACAAAATACTCCAA
TTGGCGATGGCCCTGTCCTTTTACCAGACAACCATTACCTGTCCACACAATCTGCCCTTTCGAAAGATCC
CAACGAAAAGAGAGACCACATGGTCCTTCTTGAGTTTGTAACAGCTGCTGGGATTACACATGGCATGGAT
GAACTATACAAACTCGAGCACCACCACCACCACCACTGAGATCCGGCTGCTAACAAAGCCCGAAAGGAAG
CTGAGTTGGCTGCTGCCACCGCTGAGCAATAACTAGCATAACCCCTTGGGGCCTCTAAACGGGTCTTGAG
GGGTTTTTTGCTGAAAGGAGGAACTATATCCGGAT
