>Addgene plasmid #59851 | pJK_pro6_eGFP | addgene partial sequence | sequence record 97615 | pJFRC-F 5'-ATAATGGTGCAGGGCGCTGAC-3'
GACCATTCATGTTGTTGCTCAGGTCGCAGACGTTTTGCAGCAGCAGTCGCTTCACGTTCGCTCGCGTATC
GGTGATTCATTCTGCTAACCAGTAAGGCAACCCCGCCAGCCTAGCCGGGTCCTCAACGACAGGAGCACGA
TCATGCGCACCCGTGGGGCCGCCATGCCGGCCACAGCTAACACCACGTCGTCCCTATCTGCTGCCCTAGG
TCTATGAGTGGTTGCTGGATAACTTTACGGGCATGCATAAGGCTCGTAAAATATATTCAGGGAGACCACA
ACGGTTTCCCTCTACAAATAATTTTGTTTAACTTTCTAGAAATAATTTTGTTTAACTTTAAGAAGGAGAT
ATACATATGCGTAAAGGAGAAGAACTTTTCACTGGAGTTGTCCCAATTCTTGTTGAATTAGATGGTGATG
TTAATGGGCACAAATTTTCTGTCAGTGGAGAGGGTGAAGGTGATGCAACATACGGAAAACTTACCCTTAA
ATTTATTTGCACTACTGGAAAACTACCTGTTCCATGGCCAACACTTGTCACTACTTTCGGTTATGGTGTT
CAATGCTTTGCGAGATACCCAGATCATATGAAACAGCATGACTTTTTCAAGAGTGCCATGCCCGAAGGTT
ATGTACAGGAAAGAACTATATTTTTCAAAGATGACGGGAACTACAAGACACGTGCTGAAGTCAAGTTTGA
AGGTGATA
