>Addgene plasmid #59851 | pJK_pro6_eGFP | addgene partial sequence | sequence record 97616 | T7term 5'-GCTAGTTATTGCTCAGCGG-3'
GTTAGCAGCCGGATCTCAGTGGTGGTGGTGGTGGTGCTCGAGTTTGTATAGTTCATCCATGCCATGTGTA
ATCCCAGCAGCTGTTACAAACTCAAGAAGGACCATGTGGTCTCTCTTTTCGTTGGGATCTTTCGAAAGGG
CAGATTGTGTGGACAGGTAATGGTTGTCTGGTAAAAGGACAGGGCCATCGCCAATTGGAGTATTTTGTTG
ATAATGGTCTGCTAGTTGAACGCTTCCATCTTCAATGTTGTGTCTAATTTTGAAGTTAACTTTGATTCCA
TTCTTTTGTTTGTCTGCCATGATGTATACATTGTGTGAGTTATAGTTGTATTCCAATTTGTGTCCAAGAA
TGTTTCCATCTTCTTTAAAATCAATACCTTTTAACTCGATTCTATTAACAAGGGTATCACCTTCAAACTT
GACTTCAGCACGTGTCTTGTAGTTCCCGTCATCTTTGAAAAATATAGTTCTTTCCTGTACATAACCTTCG
GGCATGGCACTCTTGAAAAAGTCATGCTGTTTCATATGATCTGGGTATCTCGCAAAGCATTGAACACCAT
AACCGAAAGTAGTGACAAGTGTTGGCCATGGAACAGGTAGTTTTCCAGTAGTGCAAATAAATTTAAGGGT
AAGTTTTCCGTATGTTGCATCACCTTCACCCTCTCCACTGACAGAAAATTTGTGCCCATTAACATCACCA
TCTAATTCAACAAGAATTGGGACAACTCCAGTG
